Addgene plasmid #45372: pMP45-1
Depositing lab: Harmit Malik. Depositing organization: Fred Hutchinson Cancer Center. Publication: Convergent evolution of escape from hepaciviral antagonism in primates. Patel MR, Loo YM, Horner SM, Gale M Jr, Malik HS. PLoS Biol. 2012;10(3):e1001282. doi: 10.1371/journal.pbio.1001282. Epub 2012 Mar 13. PubMed 22427742.
Backbone
  Vector backbone: pFLAG-CMV2
  Backbone size w/o insert (bp): 4700
  Total vector size (bp): 6300
  Vector type: Mammalian Expression
Growth in bacteria
  Bacterial resistance: Ampicillin, 100 μg/mL
  Growth temperature: 37°C
  Growth strain: DH5alpha
  Copy number: Unknown
Gene/Insert
  Gene/Insert name: MAVS
  Species: Macaca mulatta (Rhesus monkey)
  Insert size (bp): 1626
  Promoter: CMV
  Tag / fusion protein: FLAG (N terminal on backbone)
  Cloning method: Restriction Enzyme; 5′ cloning site HindIII (not destroyed); 3′ cloning site BglII (not destroyed)
  Sequencing primers: 5′ gacgcaaatgggcggtaggcgtg; 3′ gacaaggctggtgggcactggag
Terms and licenses: Academic/Nonprofit Terms; Industry Terms: Not Available to Industry
How to cite: pMP45-1 was a gift from Harmit Malik (Addgene plasmid # 45372 ; http://n2t.net/addgene:45372 ; RRID:Addgene_45372)
