[The description below was written by a language model from this plasmid's Addgene catalogue record.]
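Description:
pMP45-1 is a mammalian expression plasmid built on the pFLAG-CMV2 backbone (about 4.7 kb) that carries the MAVS coding sequence from rhesus macaque (Macaca mulatta). The roughly 1.6 kb insert was placed between the HindIII and BglII sites of the vector's polylinker, both of which remain intact, giving a total construct size of about 6.3 kb. The plasmid is propagated in E. coli under ampicillin selection. The record lists no mammalian selectable marker, does not name the bacterial origin of replication, and gives the copy number as unknown. No feature table accompanies the entry.

Expression is driven by the CMV promoter, a strong constitutive promoter suited to transient transfection of mammalian cells. The backbone supplies an N-terminal FLAG epitope, so the macaque MAVS protein is produced as a FLAG fusion that can be detected or immunoprecipitated with anti-FLAG antibodies. MAVS is the mitochondrial antiviral signaling adaptor that acts downstream of RIG-I-like RNA sensors to induce interferon responses, and it is a known target of cleavage by hepaciviral proteases.

The associated publication concerns convergent evolution of escape from hepaciviral antagonism in primates. This suggests that the construct served as one of a set of primate MAVS orthologs compared for their susceptibility to viral antagonism and their signaling activity in cultured cells. The record itself does not describe specific assays, and it does not note any mutations or variants in the insert.
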