>Addgene plasmid #45372 | pMP45-1 | addgene partial sequence | sequence record 65263 | cmv-fwd
AGCAGAGCTCGTTTAGTGAACCGTCAGAATTGATCTACCATGGACTACAAAGACGATGACGACAAGCTTA
TGCCGTTTGCTGAAGACAAGACCTATAAGTATATCTGCCGCAATTTCAGCAATTTTTGCAATGTGGATGT
TGTAGAGATTCTGCCTTACCTGCCCTGCCTCACAGCAAGAGACCAGGATCGACTGCGGGCCACCTGCACA
CTCTCAGGGAACCGGGACACCCTCTGGCATCTCTTCAGTACCCTTCAGCGGCGGCCCGGCTGGGTTGAGT
CCTTCATTGCGGCGCTGAGGGACTGTGAGCTAGCTGATCTCGCGGACGAAGTGGCCTGTGTCTACCAGAG
CTACCAGCCTCGGACCTCGGACCGTCCCCCAGACCCACTGGAGCCACCGTCACTTCCTGCTGAGGGGCCA
GGGCCCCCCACACCTGCTGCGACCCACAGTATCCCCTACAACGGCTACAGAGAGAAGGAGCCAAGTTACC
CCATGCCTGTCCAGGAGACCCAGGCGCCAGACTCCCCAGGAGAGAGTTCAGAGCAAGCCCCACAGACACT
CAACCCCAGAGTCATCCCAAGGAGTGCAGATGGTGGCCCCCTGGAGCCCTCCTCTGACCTGGCAGCCCTC
AGCCCTCTGACCTCCAGCGGGCATCAGGAGCAGGACACAGAACTGGGCAGTACCCACACAGCAGGTGCAA
CCTCCAGCCTCATACCATCCCGTGGGCCTGTGTCTCCATCTGTCTCCTTCCAGCCCCTGGCCCGTTCCAC
CCCCAGGGCAAGCCGCTTGCCTGGACCTGCAGGGTCAGTTGTATCTACTGGTACCTCGTCCTCCTCCTCC
TCCTCATCCCCTGGCTTGGCCTCTGCAGGGGCTGCAGAGGGTGAACAGGGTGCAGAGAGTGACCAGGCTG
AGCCTATCATCTGCTCCAGTGGGGCAGAGGCACCTGCCAACTCTCTGCCCTCCAAAGTGCCTACCACCTT
GATGCCTGTGAACACAGTGGCCCCGAAAGTGCCTGCCAACCCAG
