>Addgene plasmid #45372 | pMP45-1 | addgene partial sequence | sequence record 128601 | hGH-PA-R 5'-CCAGCTTGGTTCCCAATAGA-3'
CCTTGCTCCATACCACCCCCCTCCACCCCATAATATTATAGAAGGACACCTAGTCAGACAAAATGATGCA
ACTTAATTTTATTAGGACAAGGCTGGTGGGCACTGGAGTGGCAACTTCCAGGGCCAGGAGAGGCACTGGG
GAGGGGTCACAGGGATGCCACCCGGGATCCTCTAGAGTCGACTGGTACCGATATCAGATCTCTAGTGCAG
GCGCCGCCGGTACATCGCCACCAGGAGTGTGACTACCAGCACCCCTGCCACAGCCGCCTGGAGCCACAGA
GCCCCAGGTGAGGGCCTGTGGCATGGCCCCTCCCTCTCCTGGAACTTCTGGTCGATGTGTGGCCTGGGGC
CACCCTGCGGGTCCGCAGGTGGCCCAGGGTTGCCCTCCATGAGCTGGATGCTGGGGTTCTCAGCCACGTG
GATCCCAAAGGTGCCCTCGGACTTGTACTCATTCTCCTCTGGGCCACGGCAGGGCCCCATGCCCAGGGAG
GTGCTGGCACTGATGGCAAGATCCTCAGAGCAGCCTGAGAACTGGCTGTCTGCCTGGGATACCAGTATGC
CAGGCTTACTCAGCTCCGACTCAAAGCCCCCATTCTCAGAGCTGCTGTCTAGCCAGGCTGAGCGGCCTCC
AGCGGCGCCTGCAGGTGTTGGAGCTGCTGAGGTCTCCTCAGTTCTGCTGCTCCTGTCAGTGGGGACTGTG
CTGGCAGACACCTTGGTGCGCACCATGCTAGCAGGCACTTTGGATGGCACCATGCCAGCACGGGTTGAGT
TGATGGGCAATTTGGATGGTGCTGGATTGGTGAACACAGAAGGCACTGTACCAGGG
